>Addgene plasmid #146837 | pAc5.1B-EGFP-DmGW182-PAM26B-dsRNAres_L | depositor full sequence | sequence record 289284 | Full Sequence
CTTCAAGGAATTAATTCTATATTCTAAAAACACAAATGATACTTCTAAAAAAAATCATGAATGGCATCAA
CTCTGAATCAAATCTTTGCAGATGCACCTACTTCTCATTTCCACTGTCACATCATTTTTCCAGATCTCGC
TGCCTGTTATGTGGCCCACAAACCAAGACACGTTTTATGGCCATTAAAGCTGGCTGATCGTCGCCAAACA
CCAAATACATATCAATATGTACATTCGAGAAAGAAGCGATCAAAGAAGCGTCTTCGGGCGAGTAGGAGAA
TGCGGAGGAGAAGGAGAACGAGCTGATCTAGTATCTCTCCACAATCCAATGCCAACTGACCAACTGGCCA
TATTCGGAGCAATTTGAAGCCAATTTCCATCGCCTGGCGATCGCTCCATTCTTGGCTATATGTTTTTCAC
CGTTCCCGGGGCCATTTTCAAAGACTCGTCGGTAAGATAAGATTGTGTCACTCGCTGTCTCTCTTCATTT
GTCGAAGAATGCTGAGGAATTTCGCGATGACGTCGGCGAGTATTTTGAAGAATGAGAATAATTTGTATTT
ATACGAAAATCAGTTAGTGGAATTTTCTACAAAAACATGTTATCTATAGATAATTTTGTTGCAAAATATG
TTGACTATGACAAAGATTGTATGTATATACCTTTAATGTATTCTCATTTTCTTATGTATTTATAATGGCA
ATGATGATACTGATGATATTTTAAGATGATGCCAGACCACAGGCTGATTTCTGCGTCTTTTGCCGAACGC
AGTGCATGTGCGGTTGTTGTTTTTTGGAATAGTTTCAATTTTCGGACTGTCCGCTTTGATTTCAGTTTCT
TGGCTTATTCAAAAAGCAAAGTAAAGCCAAAAAAGCGAGATGGCAATACCAAATGCGGCAAAACGGTAGT
GGAAGGAAAGGGGTGCGGGGCAGCGGAAGGAAGGGTGGGGCGGGGCGTGGCGGGGTCTGTGGCTGGGCGC
GACGTCACCGACGTTGGAGCCACTCCTTTGACCATGTGTGCGTGTGTGTATTATTCGTGTCTCGCCACTC
GCCGGTTGTTTTTTTCTTTTTATCTCGCTCTCTCTAGCGCCATCTCGTACGCATGCTCAACGCACCGCAT
GTTGCCGTGTCCTTTATGCGTCATTTTGGCTCGAAATAGGCAATTATTTAAACAAAGATTAGTCAACGAA
AACGCTAAAATAAATAAGTCTACAATATGGTTACTTATTGCCATGTGTGTGCAGCCAACGATAGCAACAA
AAGCAACAACACAGTGGCTTTCCCTCTTTCACTTTTTGTTTGCAAGCGCGTGCGAGCAAGACGGCACGAC
CGGCAAACGCAATTACGCTGACAAAGAGCAGACGAAGTTTTGGCCGAAAAACATCAAGGCGCCTGATACG
AATGCATTTGCAATAACAATTGCGATATTTAATATTGTTTATGAAGCTGTTTGACTTCAAAACACACAAA
AAAAAAAATAAAACAAATTATTTGAAAGAGAATTAGGAATCGGACAGCTTATCGTTACGGGCTAACAGCA
CACCGAGACGAAATAGCTTACCTGACGTCACAGCCTCTGGAAGAACTGCCGCCAAGCAGAGAGAGAGAGA
AAAAGAGGGAGAGCAGCTTAGACCGCATGTGCTTGTGTGTGAGGCGTCTCTCTCTTCGTCTCCTGTTTGC
GCAAACGCATAGACTGCACTGAGAAAATCGATTACCTATTTTTTATGAATGAATATTTGCACTATTACTA
TTCAAAACTATTAAGATAGCAATCACATTCAATAGCCAAATACTATACCACCTGAGCGATGCAACGAAAT
GATCAATTTGAGCAAAAATGCTGCATATTTAGGACGGCATCATTATAGAAATGCTTCTTGCTGTGTACTT
TTCTCTCGTCTGGCAGCTGTTTCGCCGTTATTGTTAAAACCGGCTTAAGTTAGGTGTGTTTTCTACGACT
AGTGATGCCCCTACTAGAAGATGTGTGTTGCACAAATGTCCCTGAATAACCAATTTGAAGTGCAGATAGC
AGTAAACGTAAGCTAATATGAATATTATTTAACTGTAATGTTTTAATATCGCTGGACATTACTAATAAAC
CCACTATAAACACATGTACATATGTATGTTTTGGCATACAATGAGTAGTTGGGGAAAAAATGTGTAAAAG
CACCGTGACCATCACAGCATAAAGATAACCAGCTGAAGTATCGAATATGAGTAACCCCCAAATTGAATCA
CATGCCGCAACTGATAGGACCCATGGAAGTACACTCTTCATGGCGATATACAAGACACACACAAGCACGA
ACACCCAGTTGCGGAGGAAATTCTCCGTAAATGAAAACCCAATCGGCGAACAATTCATACCCATATATGG
TAAAAGTTTTGAACGCGACTTGAGAGCGGAGAGCATTGCGGCTGATAAGGTTTTAGCGCTAAGCGGGCTT
TATAAAACGGGCTGCGGGACCAGTTTTCATATCACTACCGTTTGAGTTCTTGTGCTGTGTGGATACTCCT
CCCGACACAAAGCCGCTCCATCAGCCAGCAGTCGTCTAATCCAGAGACCCCGGATCGGGGTACCAACATG
GTGAGCAAGGGCGAGGAGCTGTTCACCGGGGTGGTGCCCATCCTGGTCGAGCTGGACGGCGACGTAAACG
GCCACAAGTTCAGCGTGTCCGGCGAGGGCGAGGGCGATGCCACCTACGGCAAGCTGACCCTGAAGTTCAT
CTGCACCACCGGCAAGCTGCCCGTGCCCTGGCCCACCCTCGTGACCACCCTGACCTACGGCGTGCAGTGC
TTCAGCCGCTACCCCGACCACATGAAGCAGCACGACTTCTTCAAGTCCGCCATGCCCGAAGGCTACGTCC
AGGAGCGCACCATCTTCTTCAAGGACGACGGCAACTACAAGACCCGCGCCGAGGTGAAGTTCGAGGGCGA
CACCCTGGTGAACCGCATCGAGCTGAAGGGCATCGACTTCAAGGAGGACGGCAACATCCTGGGGCACAAG
CTGGAGTACAACTACAACAGCCACAACGTCTATATCATGGCCGACAAGCAGAAGAACGGCATCAAGGTGA
ACTTCAAGATCCGCCACAACATCGAGGACGGCAGCGTGCAGCTCGCCGACCACTACCAGCAGAACACCCC
CATCGGCGACGGCCCCGTGCTGCTGCCCGACAACCACTACCTGAGCACCCAGTCCGCCCTGAGCAAAGAC
CCCAACGAGAAGCGCGATCACATGGTCCTGCTGGAGTTCGTGACCGCCGCCGGGATCACTCTCGGCATGG
ACGAGCTGTACAAGCCAAGCTTGAATTCTGCAGATATCCAGCACAGTGGCGGCCGCATGCGTGAAGCCCT
TTTTTCCCAAGATGGCTGGGGCTGTCAGCATGTTAACCAGGATACTAATTGGGAAGTTCCCAGTTCGCCA
GAACCAGCCAATAAGGATGCACCCGGTCCACCAATGTGGAAGCCAAGCATTAACAATGGTACTGATCTTT
GGGAGTCCAATTTGAGAAACGGAGGTCAGCCGGCCGCACAGCAAGTTCCAAAGCCGTCGTGGGGTCATAC
ACCATCCTCTAACTTAGGTGGAACATGGGGTGAGGACGACGATGGCGCCGATAGTAGTAGTGTGTGGACT
GGAGGAGCTGTTAGCAACGCGGGATCCGGAGCTGCAGTGGGAGTAAACCAAGCCGGAGTTAATGTCGGTC
CAGGCGGTGTTGTTTCGTCTGGCGGACCTCAGTGGGGACAAGGTGTCGTTGGCGTCGGACTTGGATCAAC
TGGCGGAAATGGTTCCAGTAACATTACAGGCTCTTCGGGCGTTGCCACGGGAAGCAGTGGCAATTCAAGT
AATGCCGGAAATGGATGGGGCGATCCACGCGAGATTCGTCCACTGGGCGTCGGAGGATCGATGGACATCC
GTAACGTCGAGCACCGTGGAGGAAATGGATCAGGCGCCACATCCAGTGACCCGCGTGATATCCGTATGAT
TGACCCACGCGATCCAATCCGGGGCGACCCACGCGGCATTTCAGGACGCCTCAACGGTACGTCAGAGATG
TGGGGACACCACCCGCAGATGTCGCACAATCAACTGCAGGGAATTAATAAGATGGTCGGACAGAGCGTTG
CGACAGCTAGTACGAGCGTTGGCACGTCAGGATCCGGAATTGGACCAGGCGGACCGGGACCAAGCACGGT
TTCGGGAAACATTCCGACGCAATGGGGTCCAGCCCAGCCCGTTAGTGTCGGAGTTAGCGGACCGAAGGAT
ATGTCGAAGCAAATTAGCGGCTGGGAAGAGCCGTCGCCTCCCCCACAACGCCGTAGCATCCCAAATTATG
ACGACGGAACGTCCCTCTGGGGACAACAGACACGCGTCCCGGCCGCTAGTGGACATTGGAAGGATATGAC
AGACTCCATTGGACGCAGCAGCCACCTGATGCGCGGACAGAGTCAGACCGGCGGAATTGGCATTGCTGGA
GTTGGAAATAGCAATGTTCCAGTGGGAGCCAATCCAAGTAATCCTATAAGCAGTGTAGTTGGACCTCAAG
CCCGGATTCCATCTGTGGGCGGCGTACAACACAAACCAGACGGCGGCGCTATGTGGGTGCATTCCGGCAA
TGTAGGTGGCAGAAATAATGTTGCTGCTGTTACTACTTGGGGAGATGACACTCATAGCGTTAATGTCGGC
GCTCCCAGCAGTGGCAGTGTATCCAGCAACAATTGGGTTGATGACAAGTCCAACTCAACCTTGGCACAAA
ACTCTTGGAGCGACCCGGCCCCTGTTGGAGTTAGTTGGGGCAATAAGCAAAGCAAACCGCCAAGCAATAG
TGCTTCATCAGGTTGGAGCACTGCTGCGGGCGTGGTGGATGGGGTTGATCTAGGATCTGAGTGGAACACG
CACGGGGGGATTATTGGAAAATCTCAGCAACAACAAAAACTAGCGGGACTTAACGTGGGAATGGTGAACG
TAATTAACGCGGAGATCATTAAGCAAAGCAAGCAATACAGGATCCTTGTCGAGAACGGCTTTAAAAAGGA
AGATGTAGAGCGGGCATTAGTGATTGCTAATATGAACATCGAAGAGGCAGCCGATATGCTCCGTGCCAAC
TCATCCCTATCAATGGATGGTTGGCGTCGACATGATGAGTCCCTTGGATCTTATGCCGACCACAATAGTT
CAACAAGCAGCGGTGGATTTGCTGGTCGTTACCCGGTCAACAGTGGACAACCTTCAATGTCCTTTCCTCA
TAATAACCTTATGAATAACATGGGAGGTACCGCTGTTACTGGAGGTAACAACAATACAAACATGACAGCT
TTACAGGTGCAAAAGTATTTAAATCAAGGGCAACATGGTGTCGCTGTTGGACCGCAAGCCGTTGGTAATT
CTTCAGCAGTATCTGTCGGATTTGGTCAGAACACGTCTAACGCAGCAGTGGCAGGAGCAGCCTCTGCAAA
TATAGCAGCAAATACAAACAACCAACCGTCTGGTCAGCAAATTCGCATGCTAGGCCAGCAAATTCAGTTG
GCCATTCATAGTGGTTTCATATCTAGTCAGATATTGACTCAACCGCTAACTCAAACAACCCTTAACCTTT
TAAACCAACTTCTTAGCAATATTAAGCATCTCCAGGCTGCACAGCAATCCCTTACCCGCGGGGGAAATGT
CAATCCAATGGCAGTGAATGTGGCTATATCTAAATACAAGCAGCAAATCCAGAATTTACAGAACCAGATA
AGTGCACAACAGGCTGTGTATGTAAAACAGCAAAATATGCAACCAACTTCACAACAACAACAGCCCCAAC
AACAGCAACTTCCTTCTGTTCATCTAAGTAACTCAGGCAACGACTATTTAAGAGGTCACGATGCAATAAA
TAATTTGCAAAGCAACTTTTCTGAGCTCAATATTAATAAGCCAAGTGGATATCAAGGAGCGTCCAATCAA
CAATCCCGATTAAATCAGTGGAAGCTTCCAGTATTAGATAAGGAGATCAACTCTGACAGTACGGAATTTT
CTCGTGCCCCAGGTGCAACGAAACAAAATTTGACGGCCAACACAAGCAACATAAACTCTTTGGGTCTTCA
AAACGATAGTACATGGTCAACTGGACGCAGTATTGGTGACGGTTGGCCTGATCCCTCATCTGATAACGAG
AATAAAGACTGGTCTGTTGCTCAGCCAACTTCAGCAGCATCCAGCAATGCCAGTTGGCCTCCAGAATTCC
AACCAGGAGTGCCATGGAAAGGTATCCAAATCAAAAGCATAGAAGATGATCCCAGCATTACACCAGGAAG
CGTTGCTAGATCTCCATTGTCTATTAATTCGACGCCAAAAGATGCTGACATATTTGCCAATACCGGTAAA
AATTCACCGACTGATTTACCGCCACTAAGTTTATCGTCGTCTACATGGAGTTTTAATCCAAACCAAAATT
ATCCGAGTCACAGTTGGTCTGACAATAGTCAACAATGTACCGCCACTTCGGAGCTTTGGACAAGCCCGCT
AAATAAATCATCGTCTCGAGGTCCCCCGCCAGGATTGACTGCCAATTCAAATAAATCTGCAAATAGTAAT
GCGTCAACGCCAACAACTATTACCGGAGGTGCGAATGGATGGTTACAGCCTCGAAGTGGCGGTGTTCAAA
CCACAAACACTAATTGGACAGGTGGTAACACCACTTGGGGCTCCAGTTGGTTGCTTTTGAAAAATCTAAC
AGCACAGATTGATGGTCCTACTTTGCGTACACTGTGTATGCAGCATGGGCCCCTTGTCAGCTTTCACCCG
TATTTGAACCAAGGAATTGCCTTATGTAAATATACTACTCGTGAGGAGGCGAACAAGGCGCAAATGGCGT
TAAACAACTGTGTCCTCGCCAACACCACAATATTTGCTGAATCTCCCAGCGAGAACGAGGTGCAAAGCAT
TATGCAGCACTTACCACAAACTCCTTCCTCTACAAGCTCTAGTGGAACTAGTGGTGGCAACGTCGGAGGC
GTCGGCACTTCAGCCAATAATGCAAACAGTGGTTCTGCAGCTTGTCTGTCCGGAAACAATAGCGGCAACG
GAAACGGCAGCGCGAGCGGCGCCGGCAGCGGCAACAATGGCAACAGTAGCTGCAACAACAGTGCCGCCGG
GGGGGGCAGCAGCAGCAACAACACGATTACCACTGTAGCAAATTCGAATCTTGTTGGTTCTAGTGGCTCT
GTCTCAAATTCCTCTGGCGTTACTGCTAACTCTAGTACTGTTTCTGTAGTTAGTTGTACAGCGAGTGGGA
ATTCCATAAATGGGGCAGGTACTGCAAACAGTTCTGGTTCAAAGAGTAGTGCAAACAATTTAGCTAGCGG
CCAGTCTAGCGCTTCTAACTTAACTAATAGCACCAATTCAACATGGCGACAAACTAGCCAAAACCAAGCT
CTTCAAAGTCAAAGCAGGCCATCAGGCAGAGAAGCTGACTTTGATTATATATCTCTCGTTTATTCCATTG
TTGATGATTAATCTAGAGGGCCCGCGGTTCGAAGGTAAGCCTATCCCTAACCCTCTCCTCGGTCTCGATT
CTACGCGTACCGGTCATCATCACCATCACCATTGAGTTTAAACCCGCTGATCAGCCTCGACTGTGCCTTC
TAAGGCCTGAGCTCGCTGATCAGCCTCGATCGAGGATCCAGACATGATAAGATACATTGATGAGTTTGGA
CAAACCACAACTAGAATGCAGTGAAAAAAATGCTTTATTTGTGAAATTTGTGATGCTATTGCTTTATTTG
TAACCATTATAAGCTGCAATAAACAAGTTAACAACAACAATTGCATTCATTTTATGTTTCAGGTTCAGGG
GGAGGTGTGGGAGGTTTTTTAAAGCAAGTAAAACCTCTACAAATGTGGTATGGCTGATTATGATCAGTCG
ACCGATGCCCTTGAGAGCCTTCAACCCAGTCAGCTCCTTCCGGTGGGCGCGGGGCATGACTATCGTCGCC
GCACTTATGACTGTCTTCTTTATCATGCAACTCGTAGGACAGGTGCCGGCAGCGCTCTGGGTCATTTTCG
GCGAGGACCGCTTTCGCTGGAGCGCGACGATGATCGGCCTGTCGCTTGCGGTATTCGGAATCTTGCACGC
CCTCGCTCAAGCCTTCGTCACTGGTCCCGCCACCAAACGTTTCGGCGAGAAGCAGGCCATTATCGCCGGC
ATGGCGGCCGACGCGCTGGGCTACGTCTTGCTGGCGTTCGCGACGCGAGGCTGGATGGCCTTCCCCATTA
TGATTCTTCTCGCTTCCGGCGGCATCGGGATGCCCGCGTTGCAGGCCATGCTGTCCAGGCAGGTAGATGA
CGACCATCAGGGACAGCTTCAAGGATCGCTCGCGGCTCTTACCAGCCAGCAAAAGGCCAGGAACCGTAAA
AAGGCCGCGTTGCTGGCGTTTTTCCATAGGCTCCGCCCCCCTGACGAGCATCACAAAAATCGACGCTCAA
GTCAGAGGTGGCGAAACCCGACAGGACTATAAAGATACCAGGCGTTTCCCCCTGGAAGCTCCCTCGTGCG
CTCTCCTGTTCCGACCCTGCCGCTTACCGGATACCTGTCCGCCTTTCTCCCTTCGGGAAGCGTGGCGCTT
TCTCAATGCTCACGCTGTAGGTATCTCAGTTCGGTGTAGGTCGTTCGCTCCAAGCTGGGCTGTGTGCACG
AACCCCCCGTTCAGCCCGACCGCTGCGCCTTATCCGGTAACTATCGTCTTGAGTCCAACCCGGTAAGACA
CGACTTATCGCCACTGGCAGCAGCCACTGGTAACAGGATTAGCAGAGCGAGGTATGTAGGCGGTGCTACA
GAGTTCTTGAAGTGGTGGCCTAACTACGGCTACACTAGAAGGACAGTATTTGGTATCTGCGCTCTGCTGA
AGCCAGTTACCTTCGGAAAAAGAGTTGGTAGCTCTTGATCCGGCAAACAAACCACCGCTGGTAGCGGTGG
TTTTTTTGTTTGCAAGCAGCAGATTACGCGCAGAAAAAAAGGATCTCAAGAAGATCCTTTGATCTTTTCT
ACGGGGTCTGACGCTCAGTGGAACGAAAACTCACGTTAAGGGATTTTGGTCATGAGATTATCAAAAAGGA
TCTTCACCTAGATCCTTTTAAATTAAAAATGAAGTTTTAAATCAATCTAAAGTATATATGAGTAAACTTG
GTCTGACAGTTACCAATGCTTAATCAGTGAGGCACCTATCTCAGCGATCTGTCTATTTCGTTCATCCATA
GTTGCCTGACTCCCCGTCGTGTAGATAACTACGATACGGGAGGGCTTACCATCTGGCCCCAGTGCTGCAA
TGATACCGCGAGACCCACGCTCACCGGCTCCAGATTTATCAGCAATAAACCAGCCAGCCGGAAGGGCCGA
GCGCAGAAGTGGTCCTGCAACTTTATCCGCCTCCATCCAGTCTATTAATTGTTGCCGGGAAGCTAGAGTA
AGTAGTTCGCCAGTTAATAGTTTGCGCAACGTTGTTGCCATTGCTGCAGGCATCGTGGTGTCACGCTCGT
CGTTTGGTATGGCTTCATTCAGCTCCGGTTCCCAACGATCAAGGCGAGTTACATGATCCCCCATGTTGTG
CAAAAAAGCGGTTAGCTCCTTCGGTCCTCCGATCGTTGTCAGAAGTAAGTTGGCCGCAGTGTTATCACTC
ATGGTTATGGCAGCACTGCATAATTCTCTTACTGTCATGCCATCCGTAAGATGCTTTTCTGTGACTGGTG
AGTACTCAACCAAGTCATTCTGAGAATAGTGTATGCGGCGACCGAGTTGCTCTTGCCCGGCGTCAACACG
GGATAATACCGCGCCACATAGCAGAACTTTAAAAGTGCTCATCATTGGAAAACGTTCTTCGGGGCGAAAA
CTCTCAAGGATCTTACCGCTGTTGAGATCCAGTTCGATGTAACCCACTCGTGCACCCAACTGATCTTCAG
CATCTTTTACTTTCACCAGCGTTTCTGGGTGAGCAAAAACAGGAAGGCAAAATGCCGCAAAAAAGGGAAT
AAGGGCGACACGGAAATGTTGAATACTCATACTCTTCCTTTTTCAATATTATTGAAGCATTTATCAGGGT
TATTGTCTCATGAGCGGATACATATTTGAATGTATTTAGAAAAATAAACAAATAGGGGTTCCGCGCACAT
TTCCCCGAAAAGTGCCACCTGACGTCTAAGAAACCATTATTATCATGACATTAACCTATAAAAATAGGCG
TATCACGAGGCCCTTTCGT
Features (pLannotate 1.2.2; 10 found; start..end, strand, type, name):
     56..2568    +  promoter       Ac5 promoter: Drosophila melanogaster actin 5C promoter
   2588..3304    +  CDS            EGFP: EGFP is a basic (constitutively fluorescent) green fluorescent protein published in 1996, derived from Aequorea victoria. It is reported to be a rapidly-maturing weak dimer with moderate acid sensitivity.
   3347..7498    +  CDS            gw: GAWKY_DROME - Also known as GW182 From Drosophila melanogaster (Fruit fly).
   7524..7565    +  CDS            V5 tag: epitope tag from simian virus 5
   7665..7799    -  polyA_signal   SV40 poly(A) signal: SV40 polyadenylation signal
   7822..7906    -  CDS            large T antigen (fragment): large T antigen from SV40 (simian virus 40)
   7907..8377    +  CDS            TcR (fragment): tetracycline efflux protein; tet; confers resistance to tetracycline
   8421..9009    -  rep_origin     ori: high-copy-number ColE1/pMB1/pBR322/pUC origin of replication
   9180..10040   -  CDS            AmpR: β-lactamase; bla; confers resistance to ampicillin, carbenicillin, and related antibiotics
  10041..10145   -  promoter       AmpR promoter: bla
