[The description below was written by a language model from this plasmid's Addgene catalogue record and pLannotate feature annotations shown in this document.]
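Description:
pAc5.1B-EGFP-DmGW182-PAM26B-dsRNAres_L is an insect-cell expression plasmid of about 10.2 kb. The catalogue lists the backbone as unknown, although the name and the annotated parts point to a pAc5.1-style vector. It is propagated in E. coli through a ColE1/pUC-type origin and selected with ampicillin via the β-lactamase gene and its bla promoter. The origin annotation describes a high-copy type, whereas the repository entry lists the plasmid as low copy. A partial tetracycline-resistance fragment and a short SV40 large T antigen fragment are also annotated, and these appear to be non-functional backbone remnants. No marker for selection in insect cells is annotated.

The expression cassette is driven by the constitutive Drosophila actin 5C (Ac5) promoter. This is followed by an EGFP coding sequence positioned upstream of the D. melanogaster gw (GW182) open reading frame, an arrangement consistent with an N-terminally EGFP-tagged GW182 protein. A V5 epitope sequence lies just downstream of the insert, though the record does not show whether it is translated in frame or preceded by a stop codon. An SV40 polyadenylation signal follows, annotated on the opposite strand.

Relative to the reference transcript, the insert carries two amino-acid changes (V704A, N799S) and one silent change. The "PAM26B" label presumably denotes a variant affecting a PABPC1-binding motif, given the associated study of PABPC1-binding sites in GW182 proteins, but the record does not define the alteration. "dsRNAres" suggests a version resistant to dsRNA-mediated knockdown. Such a construct would suit complementation experiments in Drosophila cells depleted of endogenous GW182, to test miRNA-mediated silencing.
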