Addgene plasmid #146837: pAc5.1B-EGFP-DmGW182-PAM26B-dsRNAres_L
Purpose: Insect Expression of DmGW182-PAM26B-dsRNAres
Depositing lab: Elisa Izaurralde. Depositing organization: Max Planck Institute for Developmental Biology. Publication: Two PABPC1-binding sites in GW182 proteins promote miRNA-mediated gene silencing. Huntzinger E, Braun JE, Heimstädt S, Zekri L, Izaurralde E. EMBO J. 2010 Dec 15;29(24):4146-60. doi: 10.1038/emboj.2010.274 PubMed 21063388.
Backbone
  Vector backbone: Unknown
  Vector type: Insect Expression
Growth in bacteria
  Bacterial resistance: Ampicillin, 100 μg/mL
  Growth temperature: 37°C
  Growth strain: DH5alpha
  Copy number: Low Copy
Gene/Insert
  Gene/Insert name: DmGW182-PAM26B-dsRNAres
  Species: D. melanogaster (fly)
  Mutation: Two non silent mutations V704A and N799S and one silent mutation G2295A compared to the sequence given by NM_166780 varA
  Entrez Gene: gw (a.k.a. Dmel_CG31992, CG11484, CG31992, CG9905, Dmel\CG31992, GQ182, GW, GW182, Gw, Gw182, anon-EST:Posey205, dGW182, gw182)
  Cloning method: Unknown
Terms and licenses: Academic/Nonprofit Terms; Industry Terms: Not Available to Industry
Depositor comments: Plasmids from this collection were made available to the research community and donated after the lab closed. Please note that the sequence provided by the depositing laboratory may be theoretical/predicted or based on Sanger sequencing results. There may be discrepancies between sequencing results obtained by Addgene and the depositor sequence. If an Addgene verified sequence is not available, please contact before placing your order to request that our lab fully sequence the plasmid.
How to cite: pAc5.1B-EGFP-DmGW182-PAM26B-dsRNAres_L was a gift from Elisa Izaurralde (Addgene plasmid # 146837 ; http://n2t.net/addgene:146837 ; RRID:Addgene_146837)
